Addgene plasmid #24048: KAP123-FLU (116)
Depositing lab: Michael Rout. Depositing organization: Rockefeller University.
Backbone
  Vector backbone: pYEX-U (modified pYEX-BX)
  Backbone manufacturer: Rosemary Williams (Rout Lab)
  Backbone size w/o insert (bp): 7100
  Vector type: Yeast Expression
  Selectable markers: URA3
Growth in bacteria
  Bacterial resistance: Ampicillin, 100 μg/mL
  Growth temperature: 37°C
  Growth strain: DH5alpha
  Copy number: Unknown
Gene/Insert
  Gene/Insert name: KAP123
  Species: S. cerevisiae (budding yeast)
  Entrez Gene: KAP123 (a.k.a. YER110C, YRB4)
  Tag / fusion protein: FLU (C terminal on insert)
  Cloning method: Restriction Enzyme; 5′ cloning site SalI (unknown if destroyed); 3′ cloning site SalI (unknown if destroyed)
  Sequencing primers: 5′ yCUP1pro-F
Terms and licenses: Academic/Nonprofit Terms; Industry Terms: Not Available to Industry
Depositor comments: KAP123 fused upstream of two FLU tags in BamHI/SalI of pBT024
How to cite: KAP123-FLU (116) was a gift from Michael Rout (Addgene plasmid # 24048 ; http://n2t.net/addgene:24048 ; RRID:Addgene_24048)
