[The description below was written by a language model from this plasmid's Addgene catalogue record.]
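Description:
KAP123-FLU (116) is a yeast expression plasmid built on pYEX-U, a laboratory-modified derivative of pYEX-BX with a backbone of about 7.1 kb. It is a shuttle vector: it is propagated in E. coli under ampicillin selection and maintained in Saccharomyces cerevisiae through the URA3 auxotrophic marker, which allows selection in ura3 strains on medium lacking uracil. The record does not list the origins of replication, and the copy number is given as unknown.

The insert is the S. cerevisiae gene KAP123 (also known as YER110C or YRB4), which encodes a karyopherin-β family nuclear import receptor. The coding sequence is fused at its C terminus to a FLU tag, presumably the influenza haemagglutinin-derived epitope; the depositor's comment specifies that KAP123 sits upstream of two copies of the tag. The promoter is not stated explicitly, but the recommended 5′ sequencing primer anneals in the yeast CUP1 promoter, suggesting that expression is driven by this copper-inducible promoter.

The cloning details are somewhat inconsistent. The catalogue fields give SalI as both the 5′ and 3′ cloning site, with the fate of the sites unknown, whereas the comment describes insertion into BamHI/SalI of a plasmid called pBT024, whose relationship to pYEX-U is not explained. No feature table accompanies the entry, so these points cannot be resolved from the record.

The purpose is not stated, but a construct of this kind is suited to expressing epitope-tagged Kap123 in yeast for antibody-based detection, localisation or affinity isolation of the protein and its binding partners in studies of nuclear transport.
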