>Addgene plasmid #24048 | KAP123-FLU (116) | addgene partial sequence | sequence record 29849 | 24048 with pYEX-BX-R (TTTGCAGCTACCACATT)
TGAATTCTGCAGTCGACTTATCCTGCATAGTCCGGGACGTCATAGGGATAGCCCGCATAGTCAGGAACAT
CGTATGGGTAAGCAATGACGGCAGCTAAAACCGGATTTTGAGCAACAATTCCGTTGTAAGTAGTGTTTAG
ATACTTCAATAATTCAATAACCTTATGCTTCATCTCTTCGGTTTGGAATTGCTTTAATCTTTCCATATTC
TCTTCCCTACCTAGAGTAGACTCCTTTTCTAACTTAATTCTATCATTTTCTTTGGTAAACACAGCACTGA
AAATCTCGATGATCCTTGGGGTTTCGTTTGTGATAACGGGACTATTTTCCTGGTATAGTTTCATGATCAA
TTCGAAAATTGGATTGTATTCTTCAAAACCGGTGTTTAGTGGTAAATGTGCCAATAATGCTGGAACAGTT
TGTTCCAATGGAACTAGAGCACTGTTCTTCAAAGCCATTCTGGCCACACATCCACTAGCATTAGCGTATG
CTCTATCAATAATCTCTCTGGTGGCTTCGTCATCTTCGGCTGCTAAGGCCTTTTGGTCNGCAGCACTTAG
TAACTCATAAAGCGCCTTCAAAACAGGTTCATAAACGGCTGAGATGTCCATAGAAGCATATTCACACAAC
AAACCNAAAC
