>Addgene plasmid #24048 | KAP123-FLU (116) | addgene partial sequence | sequence record 29850 | 24048 with yCUP1pro-F (CATATAGAAGTCATCGAAAT)
GTACATCAATCATCACATCAATCATCACATAAAATATTCAGCGAATTGGATCCGCAGCTGTCGACATGGA
TCAACAATTTCTAAGTCAACTTGAGCAAACTTTGCACGCTATCACTTCTGGTGTAGGCTTGAAGGAGGCT
ACAAAAACTTTGCAAACTCAATTTTATACCCAGCCTACAACTTTGCCAGCTTTGATTCATATTTTGCAGA
ACGGCTCCGATGATTCGTTGAAACAACTAGCTGGTGTTGAAGCTAGAAAGTTGGTTTCCAAGCACTGGAA
CGCCATTGATGAATCCACTAGAGCCTCCATCAAAACATCTCTTTTACAAACAGCATTTAGTGAGCCAAAA
GAAAATGTTCGTCATTCCAACGCTCGAGTAATTGCTTCTATTGGTACTGAAGAGCTAGATGGTAACAAAT
GGCCAGATTTAGTCCCTAACCTAATCCAAACTGCTTCTGGTGAAGACGTTCAAACAAGACAAACTGCCAT
TTTTATTTTGTTTTCTCTGTTGGAAGATTTCACCTCTTCTCTATCTGGCCACATCGATGACTTTTTGGCT
TTGTTCTCTCAGACAATTAATGATCCATCTTCTTTGGAGATCAGATCATTATCTGCCCAGGCTTTGAACC
ACGTTTCTGCTTTGATTGAAGAACAAGAAACCATCAACCCTGTTCAAGCTCAAAAATTCGCCGCCTCAAT
TCCATCTGTGGTTAACGTTTTAGACGCAGTTATCAAGGCCGACGACACCATGAACGCTAAATTAATCTTT
AACTGTTTAAACGATTTCCTGCTATTGGNCTCC
